Addgene plasmid #70803: pFOSGE_COF1A05
Purpose: Gateway entry clone
Depositing lab: Alexander Stark. Depositing organization: Research Institute of Molecular Pathology (IMP). Publication: Transcriptional regulators form diverse groups with context-dependent regulatory functions. Stampfel G, Kazmar T, Frank O, Wienerroither S, Reiter F, Stark A. Nature. 2015 Nov 9. doi: 10.1038/nature15545. PubMed 26550828.
Backbone
  Vector backbone: pDONR221
  Backbone manufacturer: Invitrogen
  Backbone size w/o insert (bp): 4762
  Vector type: Gateway entry vector
Growth in bacteria
  Bacterial resistance: Kanamycin, 50 μg/mL
  Growth temperature: 37°C
  Growth strain: DH5alpha
  Copy number: High Copy
Gene/Insert
  Gene/Insert name: Pcmt (alt names: FBgn0086768; CG2152, FBtr0078758)
  Species: D. melanogaster (fly)
  Insert size (bp): 678
  Entrez Gene: Pcmt (a.k.a. Dmel_CG2152, CG2152, Dmel\CG2152, PIMT, Pimt, dPIMT, pcmt)
  Cloning method: Gateway Cloning
  Sequencing primers: 5′ M13-F20; 3′ M13R
Terms and licenses: Academic/Nonprofit Terms; Industry Terms: Not Available to Industry
How to cite: pFOSGE_COF1A05 was a gift from Alexander Stark (Addgene plasmid # 70803 ; http://n2t.net/addgene:70803 ; RRID:Addgene_70803)
