[The description below was written by a language model from this plasmid's Addgene catalogue record.]
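Description:
pFOSGE_COF1A05 is a Gateway entry clone built on the pDONR221 donor vector backbone and carrying the Drosophila melanogaster gene Pcmt (CG2152, also known as PIMT or dPIMT) as a 678 bp insert. It is a bacterial cloning plasmid rather than an expression construct. It is maintained at high copy number in standard E. coli cloning strains and selected with kanamycin. The insert was introduced by Gateway recombination. In a pDONR221-derived entry clone, this normally means the donor vector's counter-selection cassette has been replaced by the gene of interest, leaving it flanked by attL recombination sites. No feature table is provided, so the exact site arrangement, the presence or absence of a stop codon, and any flanking elements cannot be confirmed from the record. The listed sequencing primers are the M13 forward and reverse primers, which are typically used to read across inserts in this backbone.

As an entry vector, the plasmid has no stated promoter, tag or reporter driving the insert. Expression context is supplied only after an LR recombination reaction moves the Pcmt sequence into a destination vector of choice, which can add promoters, fusion domains or tags. The transcript identifier among the alternative names suggests the insert corresponds to a specific annotated Pcmt transcript. The clone was deposited in connection with a study of Drosophila transcriptional regulators and their context-dependent regulatory functions. This is consistent with it being one member of a larger clone collection intended for shuttling candidate factors into assay vectors, though the record states its purpose only as "Gateway entry clone".
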