>Addgene plasmid #70803 | pFOSGE_COF1A05 | depositor partial sequence | sequence record 126745 | insert
ATGGCGTGGCGATCCGTGGGAGCCAATAATGAAGACCTGATTCGCCAACTGAAGGATCACGGCGTCATTG
CAAGTGATGCGGTGGCCCAGGCGATGAAGGAAACCGACCGCAAGCACTACTCTCCGCGCAACCCCTACAT
GGACGCCCCGCAACCCATTGGAGGAGGTGTCACCATCAGTGCTCCTCACATGCATGCCTTCGCCTTGGAG
TATCTACGCGACCACTTGAAGCCCGGTGCACGTATACTGGATGTGGGCTCTGGATCTGGCTACCTCACAG
CCTGCTTCTATCGTTACATCAAGGCTAAGGGCGTTGATGCGGACACCCGAATCGTGGGCATAGAGCACCA
GGCAGAGCTGGTGCGGCGGAGCAAGGCCAACTTAAACACCGACGACCGTAGCATGCTGGACTCCGGCCAG
TTGCTGATCGTCGAGGGTGACGGCCGCAAGGGATACCCCCCGAACGCCCCGTATAATGCAATCCATGTAG
GAGCAGCTGCTCCCGACACACCCACCGAACTCATCAACCAACTGGCCAGCGGCGGACGCCTGATAGTTCC
AGTCGGTCCCGACGGCGGGTCTCAGTACATGCAACAGTACGACAAGGACGCCAATGGGAAGGTGGAGATG
ACACGTCTCATGGGCGTAATGTACGTCCCTCTCACGGATCTTCGCTCC
