>Addgene plasmid #70803 | pFOSGE_COF1A05 | addgene partial sequence | sequence record 130773 | M13-F20 5'-TGTAAAACGACGGCCAGT-3'
ATTTTATTTTGACTGATAGTGACCTGTTCGTTGCAACAAATTGATGAGCAATGCTTTTTTATAATGCCAA
CTTTGTACAAAAAAGCAGGCTTCATGGCGTGGCGATCCGTGGGAGCCAATAATGAAGACCTGATTCGCCA
ACTGAAGGATCACGGCGTCATTGCAAGTGATGCGGTGGCCCAGGCGATGAAGGAAACCGACCGCAAGCAC
TACTCTCCGCGCAACCCCTACATGGACGCCCCGCAACCCATTGGAGGAGGTGTCACCATCAGTGCTCCTC
ACATGCATGCCTTCGCCTTGGAGTATCTACGCGACCACTTGAAGCCCGGTGCACGTATACTGGATGTGGG
CTCTGGATCTGGCTACCTCACAGCCTGCTTCTATCGTTACATCAAGGCTAAGGGCGTTGATGCGGACACC
CGAATCGTGGGCATAGAGCACCAGGCAGAGCTGGTGCGGCGGAGCAAGGCCAACTTAAACACCGACGACC
GTAGCATGCTGGACTCCGGCCAGTTGCTGATCGTCGAGGGTGACGGCCGCAAGGGATACCCCCCGAACGC
CCCGTATAATGCAATCCATGTAGGAGCAGCTGCTCCCGACACACCCACCGAACTCATCAACCAACTGGCC
AGCGGCGGACGCCTGATAGTTCCAGTCGGTCCCGACGGCGGGTCTCAGTACATGCAACAGTACGACAAGG
ACGCCAATGGGAAGGTGGAGATGACACGTCTCATGGGCGTAATGTACGTCCCTCTCACGGATCTTCGCTC
CGACCCAGCTTTCTTGTACAAAGTTGGCATTATAAGAAAGCATTGCTTATCAATTTGTTGCAACGAACAG
GTCACTATCA
