>Addgene plasmid #70803 | pFOSGE_COF1A05 | addgene partial sequence | sequence record 130774 | M13-Rev 5'-CAGGAAACAGCTATGACC-3'
ATAATGATTTTATTTTGACTGATAGTGACCTGTTCGTTGCAACAAATTGATAAGCAATGCTTTCTTATAA
TGCCAACTTTGTACAAGAAAGCTGGGTCGGAGCGAAGATCCGTGAGAGGGACGTACATTACGCCCATGAG
ACGTGTCATCTCCACCTTCCCATTGGCGTCCTTGTCGTACTGTTGCATGTACTGAGACCCGCCGTCGGGA
CCGACTGGAACTATCAGGCGTCCGCCGCTGGCCAGTTGGTTGATGAGTTCGGTGGGTGTGTCGGGAGCAG
CTGCTCCTACATGGATTGCATTATACGGGGCGTTCGGGGGGTATCCCTTGCGGCCGTCACCCTCGACGAT
CAGCAACTGGCCGGAGTCCAGCATGCTACGGTCGTCGGTGTTTAAGTTGGCCTTGCTCCGCCGCACCAGC
TCTGCCTGGTGCTCTATGCCCACGATTCGGGTGTCCGCATCAACGCCCTTAGCCTTGATGTAACGATAGA
AGCAGGCTGTGAGGTAGCCAGATCCAGAGCCCACATCCAGTATACGTGCACCGGGCTTCAAGTGGTCGCG
TAGATACTCCAAGGCGAAGGCATGCATGTGAGGAGCACTGATGGTGACACCTCCTCCAATGGGTTGCGGG
GCGTCCATGTAGGGGTTGCGCGGAGAGTAGTGCTTGCGGTCGGTTTCCTTCATCGCCTGGGCCACCGCAT
CACTTGCAATGACGCCGTGATCCTTCAGTTGGCGAATCAGGTCTTCATTATTGGCTCCCACGGATCGCCA
CGCCATGAAGCCTGCTTTTTTGTACAAAGTTGGCATTATA
